Addgene plasmid #127221: pRN114
Purpose: BeYDV replicon with constitutive Luc expression, WUS2 and AtSTM
Depositing lab: Daniel Voytas. Depositing organization: University of Minnesota. Publication: Plant gene editing through de novo induction of meristems. Maher MF, Nasti RA, Vollbrecht M, Starker CG, Clark MD, Voytas DF. Nat Biotechnol. 2019 Dec 16. pii: 10.1038/s41587-019-0337-2. doi: 10.1038/s41587-019-0337-2. PubMed 31844292.
Backbone
  Vector backbone: pTRANS_201
  Backbone manufacturer: Cambia
  Vector type: Plant Expression
Growth in bacteria
  Bacterial resistance: Kanamycin, 50 μg/mL
  Growth temperature: 37°C
  Growth strain: DH5alpha
  Copy number: High Copy
Gene/Insert
  Gene/Insert name: Luc, Wus, AtSTM
  Species: Firefly, Maize, Arabidopsis
  Mutation: codon optimized CDSs
  Cloning method: Restriction Enzyme; 5′ cloning site unknown (unknown if destroyed); 3′ cloning site unknown (unknown if destroyed)
Terms and licenses: Academic/Nonprofit Terms; Industry Terms: Not Available to Industry
How to cite: pRN114 was a gift from Daniel Voytas (Addgene plasmid # 127221 ; http://n2t.net/addgene:127221 ; RRID:Addgene_127221)
