[The description below was written by a language model from this plasmid's Addgene catalogue record and pLannotate feature annotations shown in this document.]
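Description:
pRN114 is a plant expression T-DNA binary vector built on the pTRANS_201 (pCAMBIA-derived) backbone, carrying a bean yellow dwarf virus (BeYDV) geminiviral replicon that delivers a luciferase reporter together with two developmental regulators. Outside the T-DNA borders it has the usual binary-vector maintenance functions: a high-copy ColE1/pBR322-type origin with the bom mobilisation region for E. coli, the pVS1 origin with its RepA and StaA replication and stability proteins for maintenance in Agrobacterium, and an aphA-3 kanamycin resistance gene for bacterial selection. Just inside the left border sits a plant selection cassette, with an enhanced CaMV 35S promoter driving nptII (NeoR/KanR) and ending in a CaMV polyadenylation signal.

The rest of the T-DNA is the replicon. Two short matches annotated as BeYDV movement-protein fragments flank the cargo in direct orientation. They probably mark the repeated viral intergenic regions, although the table does not annotate these as such. A BeYDV RepA (Rep/RepA) coding region lies on the opposite strand near the right border. In this type of system, the viral replication protein releases and circularises the segment between the repeats and amplifies it in plant cells, raising transient expression of the cargo. The cargo comprises firefly luciferase under the CaMV 35S promoter with the Arabidopsis HSP18.2 terminator, then a NOS promoter upstream of a WOX-family coding sequence (annotated by homology to rice WOX1, consistent with the maize WUS2 named in the record), then Arabidopsis STM followed by a CaMV poly(A) signal. No promoter for STM or terminator for WUS2 is annotated. The coding sequences are recorded as codon optimised. The associated work concerns de novo meristem induction for plant gene editing, where luciferase serves as a constitutive marker of delivery.
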