Features (pLannotate 1.2.2; 27 found; start..end, strand, type, name):
      1..25      +  misc_feature   LB T-DNA repeat: left border repeat from nopaline C58 T-DNA
    103..277     -  polyA_signal   CaMV poly(A) signal: cauliflower mosaic virus polyadenylation signal
    334..1126    -  CDS            NeoR/KanR (fragment): aminoglycoside phosphotransferase from Tn5; aph(3')-II (or nptII); confers resistance to neomycin, kanamycin, and G418 (Geneticin®)
   1194..1870    -  promoter       CaMV 35S promoter (enhanced): cauliflower mosaic virus 35S promoter with a duplicated enhancer region
   1960..2048    +  CDS            lacI (fragment): lac repressor; lacI; The lac repressor binds to the lac operator to inhibit transcription in E. coli. This inhibition can be relieved by adding lactose or isopropyl-β-D-thiogalactopyranoside (IPTG).
   2061..2082    +  protein_bind   CAP binding site: CAP binding activates transcription in the presence of cAMP. E. coli catabolite activator protein
   2097..2127    +  promoter       lac promoter: promoter for the E. coli lac operon
   2131..2153    +  protein_bind   lac operator (fragment): The lac repressor binds to the lac operator to inhibit transcription in E. coli. This inhibition can be relieved by adding lactose or isopropyl-β-D-thiogalactopyranoside (IPTG). lac repressor encoded by lacI
   2517..2573    +  CDS            MP_BEYDV (fragment): Protein inferred from homology: Swiss-Prot protein existence level 3. Involved in the viral transport within, and between cells. From Bean yellow dwarf virus (BeYDV).
   3080..3421    +  promoter       CaMV 35S promoter: strong constitutive promoter from cauliflower mosaic virus
   3443..5093    +  CDS            luciferase (fragment): firefly luciferase; luc+; enhanced luc+ version of the luciferase gene
   5105..5353    +  terminator     HSP terminator: efficient transcription terminator from the Arabidopsis thaliana heat shock protein 18.2 gene (Nagaya et al., 2010)
   5531..5714    +  promoter       NOS promoter: nopaline synthase promoter NOS promoter
   5846..6520    +  CDS            WOX1 (fragment): WOX1_ORYSJ - Also known as MOC3 From Oryza sativa subsp. japonica (Rice).
   7942..9087    +  CDS            STM: STM_ARATH - Experimental evidence at protein level: Swiss-Prot protein existence level 1. Required for shoot apical meristem (SAM) formation during embryogenesis. Negatively regulates ASYMMETRIC LEAVES1 (AS1) and ASYMMETRIC LEAVES2 (AS2 or LBD6). Probably binds to the DNA sequence 5'-TGAC-3'. Binds to RNA (By similarity). From Arabidopsis thaliana (Mouse-ear cress).
   9097..9271    +  polyA_signal   CaMV poly(A) signal: cauliflower mosaic virus polyadenylation signal
   9704..10579   -  CDS            REPA_BEYDV: Experimental evidence at protein level: Swiss-Prot protein existence level 1. Implicated in enhancement of V-sense gene expression. Acts a an inhibitor of C-sense gene transcription. From Bean yellow dwarf virus (BeYDV).
  10874..10930   +  CDS            MP_BEYDV (fragment): Protein inferred from homology: Swiss-Prot protein existence level 3. Involved in the viral transport within, and between cells. From Bean yellow dwarf virus (BeYDV).
  10953..10977   +  misc_feature   RB T-DNA repeat: right border repeat from nopaline C58 T-DNA
  11317..11718   +  CDS            Y4CG_SINFN (fragment): Protein inferred from homology: Swiss-Prot protein existence level 3. From Sinorhizobium fredii (strain NBRC 101917 / NGR234).
  12278..12907   +  CDS            pVS1 StaA: stability protein from the Pseudomonas plasmid pVS1 (Heeb et al., 2000)
  13336..14409   +  CDS            pVS1 RepA: replication protein from the Pseudomonas plasmid pVS1 (Heeb et al., 2000)
  14475..14669   +  rep_origin     pVS1 oriV: origin of replication for the Pseudomonas plasmid pVS1 (Heeb et al., 2000)
  14872..14911   +  CDS            rop (fragment): Rop protein, which maintains plasmids at low copy number; rop
  15013..15153   +  misc_feature   bom: basis of mobility region from pBR322
  15339..15927   -  rep_origin     ori: high-copy-number ColE1/pMB1/pBR322/pUC origin of replication
  16014..16808   -  CDS            KanR: aminoglycoside phosphotransferase; aphA-3; confers resistance to kanamycin
>Addgene plasmid #127221 | pRN114 | addgene full sequence | sequence record 254338 | Addgene NGS Result
TGGCAGGATATATTGTGGTGTAAACAAATTGACGCTTAGACAACTTAATAACACATTGCGGACGTTTTTA
ATGTACTGAATTAACGCCGAATTAATTCGGGGGATCTGGATTTTAGTACTGGATTTTGGTTTTAGGAATT
AGAAATTTTATTGATAGAAGTATTTTACAAATACAAATACATACTAAGGGTTTCTTATATGCTCAACACA
TGAGCGAAACCCTATAGGAACCCTAATTCCCTTATCTGGGAACTACTCACACATTATTATGGAGAAACTC
GAGCTTGTCGATCGACTCTAGCTAGAGGATCGATCCGAACCCCAGAGTCCCGCTCAGAAGAACTCGTCAA
GAAGGCGATAGAAGGCGATGCGCTGCGAATCGGGAGCGGCGATACCGTAAAGCACGAGGAAGCGGTCAGC
CCATTCGCCGCCAAGTTCTTCAGCAATATCACGGGTAGCCAACGCTATGTCCTGATAGCGGTCCGCCACA
CCCAGCCGGCCACAGTCGATGAATCCAGAAAAGCGGCCATTTTCCACCATGATATTCGGCAAGCAGGCAT
CGCCATGTGTCACGACGAGATCCTCGCCGTCGGGCATGCGCGCCTTGAGCCTGGCGAACAGTTCGGCTGG
CGCGAGCCCCTGATGTTCTTCGTCCAGATCATCCTGATCGACAAGACCGGCTTCCATCCGAGTACGTGCT
CGCTCGATGCGATGTTTCGCTTGGTGGTCGAATGGGCAGGTAGCCGGATCAAGCGTATGCAGCCGCCGCA
TTGCATCAGCCATGATGGATACTTTCTCGGCAGGAGCAAGGTGAGATGACAGGAGATCCTGCCCCGGCAC
TTCGCCCAATAGCAGCCAGTCCCTTCCCGCTTCAGTGACAACGTCGAGCACAGCTGCGCAAGGAACGCCC
GTCGTGGCCAGCCACGATAGCCGCGCTGCCTCGTCCTGGAGTTCATTCAGGGCACCGGACAGGTCGGTCT
TGACAAAAAGAACCGGGCGCCCCTGCGCTGACAGCCGAAACACGGCGGCATCAGAGCAGCCGATTGTCTG
TTGTGCCCAGTCATAGCCGAATAGCCTCTCCACCCAAGCGGCCGGAGAACCTGCGTGCAATCCATCTTGT
TCAATCCCCATGGTCGATCGACAGATCTGCGAAAGCTCGAGAGAGATAGATTTGTAGAGAGAGACTGGTG
ATTTCAGCGTGTCCTCTCCAAATGAAATGAACTTCCTTATATAGAGGAAGGGTCTTGCGAAGGATAGTGG
GATTGTGCGTCATCCCTTACGTCAGTGGAGATATCACATCAATCCACTTGCTTTGAAGACGTGGTTGGAA
CGTCTTCTTTTTCCACGATGCTCCTCGTGGGTGGGGGTCCATCTTTGGGACCACTGTCGGCAGAGGCATC
TTGAACGATAGCCTTTCCTTTATCGCAATGATGGCATTTGTAGGTGCCACCTTCCTTTTCTACTGTCCTT
TTGATGAAGTGACAGATAGCTGGGCAATGGAATCCGAGGAGGTTTCCCGATATTACCCTTTGTTGAAAAG
TCTCAATAGCCCTTTGGTCTTCTGAGACTGTATCTTTGATATTCTTGGAGTAGACGAGAGTGTCGTGCTC
CACCATGTTCACATCAATCCACTTGCTTTGAAGACGTGGTTGGAACGTCTTCTTTTTCCACGATGCTCCT
CGTGGGTGGGGGTCCATCTTTGGGACCACTGTCGGCAGAGGCATCTTGAACGATAGCCTTTCCTTTATCG
CAATGATGGCATTTGTAGGTGCCACCTTCCTTTTCTACTGTCCTTTTGATGAAGTGACAGATAGCTGGGC
AATGGAATCCGAGGAGGTTTCCCGATATTACCCTTTGTTGAAAAGTCTCAATAGCCCTTTGGTCTTCTGA
GACTGTATCTTTGATATTCTTGGAGTAGACGAGAGTGTCGTGCTCCACCATGTTGGCAAGCTGCTCTAGC
CAATACGCAAACCGCCTCTCCCCGCGCGTTGGCCGATTCATTAATGCAGCTGGCACGACAGGTTTCCCGA
CTGGAAAGCGGGCAGTGAGCGCAACGCAATTAATGTGAGTTAGCTCACTCATTAGGCACCCCAGGCTTTA
CACTTTATGCTTCCGGCTCGTATGTTGTGTGGAATTGTGAGCGGATAACAATTTCACACAGGAAACAGCT
ATGACATGATTACGAATTCGAGCTCAAAGTTTAACGCGTTAGCAGAAGGCATGTTGTTGTGACTCCGAGG
GGTTGCCTCAAACTCTATCTTATAACCGGCGTGGAGGCATGGAGGCAGGGGTATTTTGGTCATTTTAATA
GATAGTGGAAAATGACGTGGAATTTACTTAAAGACGAAGTCTTTGCGACAAGGGGGGGCCCACGCCGAAT
TTAATATTACCGGCGTGGCCCCCCCTTATCGCGAGTGCTTTAGCACGAGCGGTCCAGATTTAAAGTAGAA
AATTTCCCGCCCACTAGGGTTAAAGGTGTTCACACTATAAAAGCATATACGATGTGATGGTATTTGATGG
AGCGTATATTGTATCAGGTATTTCCGTTGGATACGAATTATTCGTACGACCCTCGGTACCGATCGGCGCG
CCAGATTTGCCTTTTCAATTTCAGAAAGAATGCTAACCCACAGATGGTTAGAGAGGCTTACGCAGCAGGT
ATCATCAAGACGATCTACCCGAGCAATAATCTCCAGGAAATCAAATACCTTCCCAAGAAGGTTAAAGATG
CAGTCAAAAGATTCAGGACTAACTGCATCAAGAACACAGAGAAAGATATATTTCTCAAGATCAGAAGTAC
TATTCCAGTATGGACGATTCAAGGCTTGCTTCACAAACCAAGGCAAGTAATAGAGATTGGAGTCTCTAAA
AAGGTAGTTCCCACTGAATCAAAGGCCATGGAGTCAAAGATTCAAATAGAGGACCTAACAGAACTCGCCG
TAAAGACTGGCGAACAGTTCATACAGAGTCTCTTACGACTCAATGACAAGAAGAAAATCTTCGTCAACAT
GGTGGAGCACGACACACTTGTCTACTCCAAAAATATCAAAGATACAGTCTCAGAAGACCAAAGGGCAATT
GAGACTTTTCAACAAAGGGTAATATCCGGAAACCTCCTCGGATTCCATTGCCCAGCTATCTGTCACTTTA
TTGTGAAGATAGTGGAAAAGGAAGGTGGCTCCTACAAATGCCATCATTGCGATAAAGGAAAGGCCATCGT
TGAAGATGCCTCTGCCGACAGTGGTCCCAAAGATGGACCCCCACCCACGAGGAGCATCGTGGAAAAAGAA
GACGTTCCAACCACGTCTTCAAAGCAAGTGGATTGATGTGATATCTCCACTGACGTAAGGGATGACGCAC
AATCCCACTATCCTTCGCAAGACCCTTCCTCTATATAAGGAAGTTCATTTCATTTGGAGAGAACACGGGG
GACTCCTGCAGGATGGAAGACGCCAAAAACATAAAGAAAGGCCCGGCGCCATTCTATCCGCTGGAAGATG
GAACCGCTGGAGAGCAACTGCATAAGGCTATGAAGAGATACGCCCTGGTTCCTGGAACAATTGCTTTTAC
AGATGCACATATCGAGGTGGACATCACTTACGCTGAGTACTTCGAAATGTCCGTTCGGTTGGCAGAAGCT
ATGAAACGATATGGGCTGAATACAAATCACAGAATCGTCGTATGCAGTGAAAACTCTCTTCAATTCTTTA
TGCCGGTGTTGGGCGCGTTATTTATCGGAGTTGCAGTTGCGCCCGCGAACGACATTTATAATGAACGTGA
ATTGCTCAACAGTATGGGCATTTCGCAGCCTACCGTGGTGTTCGTTTCCAAAAAGGGGTTGCAAAAAATT
TTGAACGTGCAAAAAAAGCTCCCAATCATCCAAAAAATTATTATCATGGATTCTAAAACGGATTACCAGG
GATTTCAGTCGATGTACACGTTCGTCACATCTCATCTACCTCCCGGTTTTAATGAATACGATTTTGTGCC
AGAGTCCTTCGATAGGGACAAGACAATTGCACTGATCATGAACTCCTCTGGATCTACTGGTCTGCCTAAA
GGTGTCGCTCTGCCTCATAGAACTGCCTGCGTGAGATTCTCGCATGCCAGAGATCCTATTTTTGGCAATC
AAATCATTCCGGATACTGCGATTTTAAGTGTTGTTCCATTCCATCACGGTTTTGGAATGTTTACTACACT
CGGATATTTGATATGTGGATTTCGAGTCGTCTTAATGTATAGATTTGAAGAAGAGCTGTTTCTGAGGAGC
CTTCAGGATTACAAGATTCAAAGTGCGCTGCTGGTGCCAACCCTATTCTCCTTCTTCGCCAAAAGCACTC
TGATTGACAAATACGATTTATCTAATTTACACGAAATTGCTTCTGGTGGCGCTCCCCTCTCTAAGGAAGT
CGGGGAAGCGGTTGCCAAGAGGTTCCATCTGCCAGGTATCAGGCAAGGATATGGGCTCACTGAGACTACA
TCAGCTATTCTGATTACACCCGAGGGGGATGATAAACCGGGCGCGGTCGGTAAAGTTGTTCCATTTTTTG
AAGCGAAGGTTGTGGATCTGGATACCGGGAAAACGCTGGGCGTTAATCAAAGAGGCGAACTGTGTGTGAG
AGGTCCTATGATTATGTCCGGTTATGTAAACAATCCGGAAGCGACCAACGCCTTGATTGACAAGGATGGA
TGGCTACATTCTGGAGACATAGCTTACTGGGACGAAGACGAACACTTCTTCATCGTTGACCGCCTGAAGT
CTCTGATTAAGTACAAAGGCTATCAGGTGGCTCCCGCTGAATTGGAATCCATCTTGCTCCAACACCCCAA
CATCTTCGACGCTGGTGTCGCAGGTCTTCCCGACGATGACGCCGGTGAACTTCCCGCCGCCGTTGTTGTT
TTGGAGCACGGAAAGACGATGACGGAAAAAGAGATCGTGGATTACGTCGCCAGTCAAGTAACAACCGCGA
AAAAGTTGCGCGGAGGAGTTGTGTTTGTGGACGAAGTACCGAAAGGTCTTACCGGAAAACTCGACGCAAG
AAAAATCAGAGAGATCCTCATAAAGGCCAAGAAGGGCGGAAAGATCGCCGTGTGACGTCGACGATATGAA
GATGAAGATGAAATATTTGGTGTGTCAAATAAAAAGCTTGTGTGCTTAAGTTTGTGTTTTTTTCTTGGCT
TGTTGTGTTATGAATTTGTGGCTTTTTCTAATATTAAATGAATGTAAGATCACATTATAATGAATAAACA
AATGTTTCTATAATCCATTGTGAATGTTTTGTTGGATCTCTTCTGCAGCATATAACTACTGTATGTGCTA
TGGTATGGACTATGGAATATGATTAAAGATAAGCCAGAGCTCTGGTGACGGACGGCGCGACTAGTTTTAC
GTACGTTAATTAACCCGGGCGCGCCGATCATGAGCGGAGAATTAAGGGAGTCACGTTATGACCCCCGCCG
ATGACGCGGGACAAGCCGTTTTACGTTTGGAACTGACAGAACCGCAACGTTGAAGGAGCCACTCAGCCGC
GGGTTTCTGGAGTTTAATGAGCTAAGCACATACGTCAGAAACCATTATTGCGCGTTCAAAAGTCGCCTAA
GGTCACTATCAGCTAGCAAATATTTCTTGTCAAAAATGCTCCACTGACGTTCCATAAATTCCCCTCGGTA
TCCAATTAGAGTCTCATATTCACTCTCAATCCAAATAATCTGCACCGTACCTGCAGGGTCCGAGCTAGGT
CACAGAAGCGCTCAGGAAGGCCGCTGAGATAGAGGCATGGCGGCCAATGCGGGCGGCGGTGGAGCGGGAG
GAGGCAGCGGCAGCGGCAGCGTGGCTGCGCCGGCGGTGTGCCGCCCCAGCGGCTCGCGGTGGACGCCGAC
GCCGGAGCAGATCAGGATGCTGAAGGAGCTGTACTACGGCTGCGGCATCCGGTCGCCCAGCTCGGAGCAG
ATCCAGCGCATCACCGCCATGCTGCGGCAGCACGGCAAGATCGAGGGCAAGAACGTCTTCTACTGGTTCC
AGAACCACAAGGCCCGCGAGCGCCAGAAGCGCCGCCTCACCAGCCTCGACGTGAACGTGCCCGCCGCCGG
CGCGGCCGACGCCACCACCAGCCAACTCGGCGTCCTCTCGCTGTCGTCGCCGCCGCCTTCAGGCGCGGCG
CCTCCCTCGCCCACCCTCGGCTTCTACGCCGCCGGCAATGGCGGCGGATCGGCTGTGCTGCTGGACACGA
GTTCCGACTGGGGCAGCAGCGGCGCTGCGATGGCCACCGAGACATGCTTCCTCCAGGACTACATGGGCGT
GACGGACACGGGCAGCTCGTCGCAGTGGCCACGCTTCTCGTCGTCGGACACGATAATGGCGGCGGCCGCG
GCGCGGGCGGCGACGACGCGGGCGCCCGAGACTCTCCCTCTCTTCCCGACCTGCGGCGACGACGGCGGCA
GCGGTAGCAGCAGCTACTTGCCGTTCTGGGGTGCCGCGTCCACAACTGCCGGCGCCACTTCTTCCGTTGC
GATCCAGCAGCAACACCAGCTGCAGGAGCAGTACAGCTTTTACAGCAACAGCAACAGCACCCAGCTGGCC
GGCACCGGCAACCAAGACGTATCGGCAACAGCAGCAGCAGCCGCCGCCCTGGAGCTGAGCCTCAGCTCAT
GGTGCTCCCCTTACCCTGCTGCAGGGAGTATGTGAGAGCAACGCGAGCTGCCACTGCTCTTCACTTATGT
CTCTGGAATGGAAGGAGGAGGAAGTGAGCATAGCGTTGGTGCGTTGCTGTCATTGTCCTAGGTTAGTAGC
TAGTGCCAGTTACTAGTAAGCATCAGGCATAGGAGTATGTAGTAGAAGCATGCACGTTGCCGGCCAGCCA
GGCTTTAGACGGGAAAAGAATTTGGTGCAGCCGGCTGCAAAACAGGATGTTTACAGCCCCCCCCTCGAGC
CCTAGACTTGTCCATCTTCTGGATTGGCCAAGTTAATTAATGTATGAAATAAAAGGATGCACACATAGTG
ACATGCTAATCACTATAATGTGGGCATCAAAGTTGTGTGTTATGTGTAATTACTAATTATCTGAATAAGA
GAAAGAGATCATCCATATTTCTTATCCTAAATGAATGTCACGTGTCTTTATAATTCTTTGATGAACCAGA
TGCATTTTATTAACCAATTCCATATACATATAAATATTAATCATATATAATTAATATCAATTGGGTTAGC
AAAACAAATCTAGTCTAGGTGTGTTTTGCTAATTATTGGGGGATAGTGCAAAAAGAAATCTACGTTCTCA
ATAATTCAGATAGAAAACTTAATAAAGTGAGATAATTTACATAGATTGCTTTTATCCTTTGATATATGTG
AAACCATGCATGATATAAGGAAAATAGATAGAGAAATAATTTTTTACATCGTTGAATATGTAAACAATTT
AATTCAAGAAGCTAGGAATATAAATATTGAGGAGTTTATGATTAGAGCTCTCCCGCTGGCAGACATACTG
TCCCACAAATGAAGATGGAATCTGTAAAAGAAAACGCGTGAAATAATGCGTCTGACAAAGGTTAGGTCGG
CTGCCTTTAATCAATACCAAAGTGGTCCCTACCACGATGGAAAAACTGTGCAGTCGGTTTGGCTTTTTCT
GACGAACAAATAAGATTCGTGGCCGACAGGTGGGGGTCCACCATGTGAAGGCATCTTCAGACTCCAATAA
TGGAGCAATGACGTAAGGGCTTACGAAATAAGTAAGGGTAGTTTGGGAAATGTCCACTCACCCGTCAGTC
TATAAATACTTAGCCCCTCCCTCATTGTTAAGGGAGCAAAATCTCAGAGAGATAGTCCTAGAGAGAGAAA
GAGAGCAAGTAGCCTAGAAGTAGTCAAGGCGGCGAAGTATTCAGGCACGTGGCCAGGAAGAAGAAAAGCC
AAGACGACGAAAACAGGTAAGAGCTAAGCTTATGGAGAGTGGTTCCAACAGCACTTCTTGTCCAATGGCT
TTTGCCGGGGATAATAGTGATGGTCCGATGTGTCCTATGATGATGATGATGCCGCCCATCATGACATCAC
ATCAACATCATGGTCATGATCATCAACATCAACAACAAGAACATGATGGTTATGCATATCAGTCACACCA
CCAACAAAGTAGTTCCCTTTTTCTTCAATCACTAGCTCCTCCCCAAGGAACTAAGAACAAAGTTGCTTCT
TCTTCTTCTCCTTCCTCTTGTGCTCCTGCCTATTCTCTAATGGAGATCCATCATAACGAAATCGTTGCAG
GAGGAATCAACCCTTGCTCCTCTTCCTCTTCTTCAGCCTCTGTCAAGGCCAAGATCATGGCTCATCCTCA
CTACCACCGCCTCTTGGCCGCTTATGTCAATTGTCAGAAGGTTGGAGCACCACCGGAGGTTGTGGCGAGG
CTAGAGGAGGCATGCTCGTCTGCCGCAGCCGCTGCCGCATCTATGGGACCAACAGGATGTCTAGGTGAAG
ATCCAGGGCTTGATCAATTCATGGAAGCTTACTGTGAAATGCTCGTTAAGTATGAGCAAGAGCTCTCCAA
ACCTTTCAAGGAAGCTATGGTCTTCCTTCAACGTGTCGAGTGTCAATTCAAATCCCTCTCTCTATCCTCA
CCTTCCTCTTTCTCCGGTTATGGAGAGACAGCAATTGATAGGAACAATAATGGGTCATCCGAGGAAGAAG
TCGATATGAACAATGAATTTGTAGATCCACAAGCTGAGGATAGAGAGCTTAAAGGACAGCTCTTGCGCAA
GTACAGTGGTTACTTAGGGAGCCTCAAGCAAGAGTTCATGAAGAAGAGGAAGAAAGGAAAGCTCCCTAAA
GAAGCTCGTCAACAACTGCTTGATTGGTGGAGCCGTCACTACAAATGGCCTTACCCTTCGGAGCAACAAA
AGCTCGCCCTTGCGGAATCAACGGGGCTGGACCAGAAACAGATAAACAATTGGTTCATAAACCAGAGGAA
ACGGCATTGGAAGCCGTCGGAGGACATGCAGTTTGTAGTAATGGACGCAACACATCCTCACCATTACTTC
ATGGATAATGTCTTGGGCAATCCTTTCCCAATGGATCACATCTCCTCCACCATGCTTTGACTCGAGTTTC
TCCATAATAATGTGTGAGTAGTTCCCAGATAAGGGAATTAGGGTTCCTATAGGGTTTCGCTCATGTGTTG
AGCATATAAGAAACCCTTAGTATGTATTTGTATTTGTAAAATACTTCTATCAATAAAATTTCTAATTCCT
AAAACCAAAATCCAGTACTAAAATCCAGATCCCCCGAATTAAGTGTTTGATCGCCGGCGGTACCGAGTGT
ACTTCAAGTCAGTGGGAAATCAATAAAATGATTATTTTATGAATATATTTCATTGTGCAAGTAGATAGAA
ATTACATATGTTACATAACACACGAAATAAACAAAAAAAGACAATCCAAAAACAAACACCCCAAAAAAAA
TAATCACTTTAGATAAACTCGTATGAGGAGAGGCACGTTCAGTGACTCGACGATTCCCGAGCAAAAAAAG
TCTCCCCGTCACACATGTAGTGGGTGACGCAATTATCTTTAAAGTAATCCTTCTGTTGACTTGTCATTGA
TAACATCCAGTCTTCGTCAGGATTGCAAAGAATTATAGAAGGGATCCCACCTTTTATTTTCTTCTTTTTT
CCATATTTAGGGTTGACAGTGAAATCAGACTGGCAACCTATTAATTGCTTCCACAATGGGACGAACTTGA
AGGGGATGTCGTCGATGATATTATAGGTGGCGTGTTCATCGTAGTTGGTGAAATCGATGGTACCGTTCCA
ATAGTTGTGTCGTCCGAGACTTCTAGCCCAGGTGGTCTTTCCGGTACGAGTTGGTCCGCAGATGTAGAGG
CTGGGGTGTCGGATTCCATTCCTTCCATTGTCCTTGTTAAATCGGCCATCCATTCAAGGTCAGATTGAGC
TTGTTGGTATGAGACAGGATGTATGTAAGTATAAGCGTCTATGCTTACATGGTATAGATGGGTTTCCCTC
CAGGAGTGTAGATCTTCGTGGCAGCGAAGATCTGATTCTGTGAAGGGCGACACATACGGTTCAGGTTGTG
GAGGGAATAATTTGTTGGCTGAATATTCCAGCCATTGAAGCTTTGTTGCCCATTCATGAGGGAATTCTTC
CTTGATCATGTCAAGATATTCCTCCTTAGACGTTGCAGTCTGGATAATAGTTCTCCATCGTGCGTCAGAT
TTGCGAGGAGAAACCTTATGATCTCGGAAATCTCCTCTGGTTTTAATATCTCCGTCCTTTGATATGTAAT
CAAGGACTTGTTTAGAGTTTCTAGCTGGCTGGATATTAGGGTGATTTCCTTCAAAATCGAAAAAAGAAGG
ATCCCTAATACAAGGTTTTTTATCAAGCTGGAGAAGAGCATGATAGTGGGTAGTGCCATCTTGATGAAGC
TCAGAAGCAACACCAAGGAAGAAAATAAGAAAAGGTGTGAGTTTCTCCCAGAGAAACTGGAATAAATCAT
CTCTTTGAGATGAGCACTTGGGATAGGTAAGGAAAACATATTTAGATTGGAGTCTGAAGTTCTTACTAGC
AGAAGGCATGTTGTTGTGACTCCGAGGGGTTGCCTCAAACTCTATCTTATAACCGGCGTGGAGGCATGGA
GGCAGGGGTATTTTGGTCATTTTAATAGATAGTGGAAAATGACGTGGAATTTACTTAAAGACGAAGTCTT
TGCGACAAGGGGGGGCCCACGCCGAATTTAATATTACCGGCGTGGCCCCCCCTTATCGCGAGTGCTTTAG
CACGAGCGGTCCAGATTTAAAGTAGAAAATTTCCCGCCCACTAGGGTTAAAGGTGTTCACACTATAAAAG
CATATACGATGTGATGGTATTTGATGGAGCGTATATTGTATCAGGTATTTCCGTTGGATACGAATTATTC
GTACGACCCTCATAGTTTAAACTATCAGTGTTTGACAGGATATATTGGCGGGTAAACCTAAGAGAAAAGA
GCGTTTATTAGAATAATCGGATATTTAAAAGGGCGTGAAAAGGTTTATCCGTTCGTCCATTTGTATGTGC
ATGCCAACCACAGGGTTCCCCTCGGGATCAAAGTACTTTGATCCAACCCCTCCGCTGCTATAGTGCAGTC
GGCTTCTGACGTTCAGTGCAGCCGTCTTCTGAAAACGACATGTCGCACAAGTCCTAAGTTACGCGACAGG
CTGCCGCCCTGCCCTTTTCCTGGCGTTTTCTTGTCGCGTGTTTTAGTCGCATAAAGTAGAATACTTGCGA
CTAGAACCGGAGACATTACGCCATGAACAAGAGCGCCGCCGCTGGCCTGCTGGGCTATGCCCGCGTCAGC
ACCGACGACCAGGACTTGACCAACCAACGGGCCGAACTGCACGCGGCCGGCTGCACCAAGCTGTTTTCCG
AGAAGATCACCGGCACCAGGCGCGACCGCCCGGAGCTGGCCAGGATGCTTGACCACCTACGCCCTGGCGA
CGTTGTGACAGTGACCAGGCTAGACCGCCTGGCCCGCAGCACCCGCGACCTACTGGACATTGCCGAGCGC
ATCCAGGAGGCCGGCGCGGGCCTGCGTAGCCTGGCAGAGCCGTGGGCCGACACCACCACGCCGGCCGGCC
GCATGGTGTTGACCGTGTTCGCCGGCATTGCCGAGTTCGAGCGTTCCCTAATCATCGACCGCACCCGGAG
CGGGCGCGAGGCCGCCAAGGCCCGAGGCGTGAAGTTTGGCCCCCGCCCTACCCTCACCCCGGCACAGATC
GCGCACGCCCGCGAGCTGATCGACCAGGAAGGCCGCACCGTGAAAGAGGCGGCTGCACTGCTTGGCGTGC
ATCGCTCGACCCTGTACCGCGCACTTGAGCGCAGCGAGGAAGTGACGCCCACCGAGGCCAGGCGGCGCGG
TGCCTTCCGTGAGGACGCATTGACCGAGGCCGACGCCCTGGCGGCCGCCGAGAATGAACGCCAAGAGGAA
CAAGCATGAAACCGCACCAGGACGGCCAGGACGAACCGTTTTTCATTACCGAAGAGATCGAGGCGGAGAT
GATCGCGGCCGGGTACGTGTTCGAGCCGCCCGCGCACGGCTCAACCGTGCGGCTGCATGAAATCCTGGCC
GGTTTGTCTGATGCCAAGCTGGCGGCCTGGCCGGCCAGCTTGGCCGCTGAAGAAACCGAGCGCCGCCGTC
TAAAAAGGTGATGTGTATTTGAGTAAAACAGCTTGCGTCATGCGGTCGCTGCGTATATGATGCGATGAGT
AAATAAACAAATACGCAAGGGGAACGCATGAAGGTTATCGCTGTACTTAACCAGAAAGGCGGGTCAGGCA
AGACGACCATCGCAACCCATCTAGCCCGCGCCCTGCAACTCGCCGGGGCCGATGTTCTGTTAGTCGATTC
CGATCCCCAGGGCAGTGCCCGCGATTGGGCGGCCGTGCGGGAAGATCAACCGCTAACCGTTGTCGGCATC
GACCGCCCGACGATTGACCGCGACGTGAAGGCCATCGGCCGGCGCGACTTCGTAGTGATCGACGGAGCGC
CCCAGGCGGCGGACTTGGCTGTGTCCGCGATCAAGGCAGCCGACTTCGTGCTGATTCCGGTGCAGCCAAG
CCCTTACGACATATGGGCCACCGCCGACCTGGTGGAGCTGGTTAAGCAGCGCATTGAGGTCACGGATGGA
AGGCTACAAGCGGCCTTTGTCGTGTCGCGGGCGATCAAAGGCACGCGCATCGGCGGTGAGGTTGCCGAGG
CGCTGGCCGGGTACGAGCTGCCCATTCTTGAGTCCCGTATCACGCAGCGCGTGAGCTACCCAGGCACTGC
CGCCGCCGGCACAACCGTTCTTGAATCAGAACCCGAGGGCGACGCTGCCCGCGAGGTCCAGGCGCTGGCC
GCTGAAATTAAATCAAAACTCATTTGAGTTAATGAGGTAAAGAGAAAATGAGCAAAAGCACAAACACGCT
AAGTGCCGGCCGTCCGAGCGCACGCAGCAGCAAGGCTGCAACGTTGGCCAGCCTGGCAGACACGCCAGCC
ATGAAGCGGGTCAACTTTCAGTTGCCGGCGGAGGATCACACCAAGCTGAAGATGTACGCGGTACGCCAAG
GCAAGACCATTACCGAGCTGCTATCTGAATACATCGCGCAGCTACCAGAGTAAATGAGCAAATGAATAAA
TGAGTAGATGAATTTTAGCGGCTAAAGGAGGCGGCATGGAAAATCAAGAACAACCAGGCACCGACGCCGT
GGAATGCCCCATGTGTGGAGGAACGGGCGGTTGGCCAGGCGTAAGCGGCTGGGTTGCCTGCCGGCCCTGC
AATGGCACTGGAACCCCCAAGCCCGAGGAATCGGCGTGAGCGGTCGCAAACCATCCGGCCCGGTACAAAT
CGGCGCGGCGCTGGGTGATGACCTGGTGGAGAAGTTGAAGGCCGCGCAGGCCGCCCAGCGGCAACGCATC
GAGGCAGAAGCACGCCCCGGTGAATCGTGGCAAGCGGCCGCTGATCGAATCCGCAAAGAATCCCGGCAAC
CGCCGGCAGCCGGTGCGCCGTCGATTAGGAAGCCGCCCAAGGGCGACGAGCAACCAGATTTTTTCGTTCC
GATGCTCTATGACGTGGGCACCCGCGATAGTCGCAGCATCATGGACGTGGCCGTTTTCCGTCTGTCGAAG
CGTGACCGACGAGCTGGCGAGGTGATCCGCTACGAGCTTCCAGACGGGCACGTAGAGGTTTCCGCAGGGC
CGGCCGGCATGGCCAGTGTGTGGGATTACGACCTGGTACTGATGGCGGTTTCCCATCTAACCGAATCCAT
GAACCGATACCGGGAAGGGAAGGGAGACAAGCCCGGCCGCGTGTTCCGTCCACACGTTGCGGACGTACTC
AAGTTCTGCCGGCGAGCCGATGGCGGAAAGCAGAAAGACGACCTGGTAGAAACCTGCATTCGGTTAAACA
CCACGCACGTTGCCATGCAGCGTACGAAGAAGGCCAAGAACGGCCGCCTGGTGACGGTATCCGAGGGTGA
AGCCTTGATTAGCCGCTACAAGATCGTAAAGAGCGAAACCGGGCGGCCGGAGTACATCGAGATCGAGCTA
GCTGATTGGATGTACCGCGAGATCACAGAAGGCAAGAACCCGGACGTGCTGACGGTTCACCCCGATTACT
TTTTGATCGATCCCGGCATCGGCCGTTTTCTCTACCGCCTGGCACGCCGCGCCGCAGGCAAGGCAGAAGC
CAGATGGTTGTTCAAGACGATCTACGAACGCAGTGGCAGCGCCGGAGAGTTCAAGAAGTTCTGTTTCACC
GTGCGCAAGCTGATCGGGTCAAATGACCTGCCGGAGTACGATTTGAAGGAGGAGGCGGGGCAGGCTGGCC
CGATCCTAGTCATGCGCTACCGCAACCTGATCGAGGGCGAAGCATCCGCCGGTTCCTAATGTACGGAGCA
GATGCTAGGGCAAATTGCCCTAGCAGGGGAAAAAGGTCGAAAAGGCCTCTTTCCTGTGGATAGCACGTAC
ATTGGGAACCCAAAGCCGTACATTGGGAACCGGAACCCGTACATTGGGAACCCAAAGCCGTACATTGGGA
ACCGGTCACACATGTAAGTGACTGATATAAAAGAGAAAAAAGGCGATTTTTCCGCCTAAAACTCTTTAAA
ACTTATTAAAACTCTTAAAACCCGCCTGGCCTGTGCATAACTGTCTGGCCAGCGCACAGCCCAAGAGCTG
CAAAAAGCGCCTACCCTTCGGTCGCTGCGCTCCCTACGCCCCGCCGCTTCGCGTCGGCCTATCGCGGCCG
CTGGCCGCTCAAAAATGGCTGGCCTACGGCCAGGCAATCTACCAGGGCGCGGACAAGCCGCGCCGTCGCC
ACTCGACCGCCGGCGCCCACATCAAGGCACCCTGCCTCGCGCGTTTCGGTGATGACGGTGAAAACCTCTG
ACACATGCAGCTCCCGGAAACGGTCACAGCTTGTCTGTAAGCGGATGCCGGGAGCAGACAAGCCCGTCAG
GGCGCGTCAGCGGGTGTTGGCGGGTGTCGGGGCGCAGCCATGACCCAGTCACGTAGCGATAGCGGAGTGT
ATACTGGCTTAACTATGCGGCATCAGAGCAGATTGTACTGAGAGTGCACCATATGCGGTGTGAAATACCG
CACAGATGCGTAAGGAGAAAATACCGCATCAGGCCCTCTTCCGCTTCCTCGCTCACTGACTCGCTGCGCT
CGGTCGTTCGGCTGCGGCGAGCGGTATCAGCTCACTCAAAGGCGGTAATACGGTTATCCACAGAATCAGG
GGATAACGCAGGAAAGAACATGTGAGCAAAAGGCCAGCAAAAGGCCAGGAACCGTAAAAAGGCCGCGTTG
CTGGCGTTTTTCCATAGGCTCCGCCCCCCTGACGAGCATCACAAAAATCGACGCTCAAGTCAGAGGTGGC
GAAACCCGACAGGACTATAAAGATACCAGGCGTTTCCCCCTGGAAGCTCCCTCGTGCGCTCTCCTGTTCC
GACCCTGCCGCTTACCGGATACCTGTCCGCCTTTCTCCCTTCGGGAAGCGTGGCGCTTTCTCATAGCTCA
CGCTGTAGGTATCTCAGTTCGGTGTAGGTCGTTCGCTCCAAGCTGGGCTGTGTGCACGAACCCCCCGTTC
AGCCCGACCGCTGCGCCTTATCCGGTAACTATCGTCTTGAGTCCAACCCGGTAAGACACGACTTATCGCC
ACTGGCAGCAGCCACTGGTAACAGGATTAGCAGAGCGAGGTATGTAGGCGGTGCTACAGAGTTCTTGAAG
TGGTGGCCTAACTACGGCTACACTAGAAGGACAGTATTTGGTATCTGCGCTCTGCTGAAGCCAGTTACCT
TCGGAAAAAGAGTTGGTAGCTCTTGATCCGGCAAACAAACCACCGCTGGTAGCGGTGGTTTTTTTGTTTG
CAAGCAGCAGATTACGCGCAGAAAAAAAGGATCTCAAGAAGATCCTTTGATCTTTTCTACGGGGTCTGAC
GCTCAGTGGAACGAAAACTCACGTTAAGGGATTTTGGTCATGCATTCTAGGTACTAAAACAATTCATCCA
GTAAAATATAATATTTTATTTTCTCCCAATCAGGCTTGATCCCCAGTAAGTCAAAAAATAGCTCGACATA
CTGTTCTTCCCCGATATCCTCCCTGATCGACCGGACGCAGAAGGCAATGTCATACCACTTGTCCGCCCTG
CCGCTTCTCCCAAGATCAATAAAGCCACTTACTTTGCCATCTTTCACAAAGATGTTGCTGTCTCCCAGGT
CGCCGTGGGAAAAGACAAGTTCCTCTTCGGGCTTTTCCGTCTTTAAAAAATCATACAGCTCGCGCGGATC
TTTAAATGGAGTGTCTTCTTCCCAGTTTTCGCAATCCACATCGGCCAGATCGTTATTCAGTAAGTAATCC
AATTCGGCTAAGCGGCTGTCTAAGCTATTCGTATAGGGACAATCCGATATGTCGATGGAGTGAAAGAGCC
TGATGCACTCCGCATACAGCTCGATAATCTTTTCAGGGCTTTGTTCATCTTCATACTCTTCCGAGCAAAG
GACGCCATCGGCCTCACTCATGAGCAGATTGCTCCAGCCATCATGCCGTTCAAAGTGCAGGACCTTTGGA
ACAGGCAGCTTTCCTTCCAGCCATAGCATCATGTCCTTTTCCCGTTCCACATCATAGGTGGTCCCTTTAT
ACCGGCTGTCCGTCATTTTTAAATATAGGTTTTCATTTTCTCCCACCAGCTTATATACCTTAGCAGGAGA
CATTCCTTCCGTATCTTTTACGCAGCGGTATTTTTCGATCAGTTTTTTCAATTCCGGTGATATTCTCATT
TTAGCCATTTATTATTTCCTTCCTCTTTTCTACAGTATTTAAAGATACCCCAAGAAGCTAATTATAACAA
GACGAACTCCAATTCACTGTTCCTTGCATTCTAAAACCTTAAATACCAGAAAACAGCTTTTTCAAAGTTG
TTTTCAAAGTTGGCGTATAACATAGTATCGACGGAGCCGATTTTGAAACCGCGGTGATCACAGGCAGCAA
CGCTCTGTCATCGTTACAATCAACATGCTACCCTCCGCGAGATCATCCGTGTTTCAAACCCGGCAGCTTA
GTTGCCGTTCTTCCGAATAGCATCGGTAACATGAGCAAAGTCTGCCGCCTTACAACGGCTCTCCCGCTGA
CGCCGTCCCGGACTGATGGGCTGCCTGTATCGAGTGGTGATTTTGTGCCGAGCTGCCGGTCGGGGAGCTG
TTGGCTGGCTGG
